Addgene plasmid #42312: pEGFP VARP
Depositing lab: Thierry Galli. Depositing organization: Delegation INSERM Paris 7. Publication: Role of Varp, a Rab21 exchange factor and TI-VAMP/VAMP7 partner, in neurite growth. Burgo A, Sotirakis E, Simmler MC, Verraes A, Chamot C, Simpson JC, Lanzetti L, Proux-Gillardeaux V, Galli T. EMBO Rep. 2009 Oct;10(10):1117-24. doi: 10.1038/embor.2009.186. Epub 2009 Sep 11. PubMed 19745841.
Backbone
  Vector backbone: pEGFP-N1
  Backbone manufacturer: Clontech
  Backbone size w/o insert (bp): 4733
  Vector type: Mammalian Expression
  Selectable markers: Neomycin (select with G418)
Growth in bacteria
  Bacterial resistance: Kanamycin, 50 μg/mL
  Growth temperature: 37°C
  Growth strain: DH5alpha
  Copy number: High Copy
Gene/Insert
  Gene/Insert name: VARP (alt names: ANKRD27; ankyrin repeat domain 27 (VPS9 domain); PP12899)
  Species: H. sapiens (human)
  GenBank ID: NM_032139.2 NP_115515.2
  Entrez Gene: ANKRD27 (a.k.a. PP12899, VARP)
  Promoter: CMV
  Tag / fusion protein: EGFP (C terminal on backbone)
  Cloning method: Restriction Enzyme; 5′ cloning site Unknown (unknown if destroyed); 3′ cloning site BamHI (not destroyed)
  Sequencing primers: 5′ CMV-F; 3′ EGFP-N; SV40-pA-R
Resource information
  A portion of this plasmid was derived from a plasmid made by: Full length human Varp coding sequence was subcloned from pEntr221-Varp (RZPD, Berlin, Germany).
Terms and licenses: Academic/Nonprofit Terms; Industry Terms: Not Available to Industry
How to cite: pEGFP VARP was a gift from Thierry Galli (Addgene plasmid # 42312 ; http://n2t.net/addgene:42312 ; RRID:Addgene_42312)
