[The description below was written by a language model from this plasmid's Addgene catalogue record.]
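Description:
pEGFP VARP is a mammalian expression plasmid built on the Clontech pEGFP-N1 backbone (4733 bp without insert) that carries the full-length human VARP coding sequence, also known as ANKRD27 (ankyrin repeat domain 27, a VPS9 domain protein). The insert sits downstream of the CMV immediate-early promoter and upstream of the backbone's EGFP, so the protein is produced as a fusion with EGFP at its C terminus. The VARP coding sequence was subcloned from a Gateway-style entry clone by restriction cloning. The 3′ junction is a retained BamHI site, while the 5′ cloning site is not recorded.

The plasmid is maintained at high copy in standard E. coli strains under kanamycin selection. It also has a neomycin resistance marker that allows G418 selection of stably transfected mammalian cells; in pEGFP-N1-type vectors a single Kan/Neo cassette usually serves both purposes. No feature table accompanies the record, so the origin of replication, polyadenylation signals and other backbone elements are not itemised, although the listed sequencing primers imply an SV40 polyA region downstream of EGFP.

The construct is suited to transient or stable expression of fluorescently tagged VARP, allowing its subcellular localisation and trafficking to be followed by live or fixed-cell microscopy. The associated publication describes Varp as a Rab21 guanine nucleotide exchange factor and a binding partner of the vesicular SNARE TI-VAMP/VAMP7, and examines its role in neurite growth, which indicates the setting in which this fusion was used.
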