>Addgene plasmid #42312 | pEGFP VARP | addgene partial sequence | sequence record 59734 | EGFP-C 5'-CATGGTCCTGCTGGAGTTCGTG-3'
CTCTCGGCATGGACGAGCTGTACAAGTAAAGCGGCCGCGACTCTAGATCATAATCAGCCATACCACATTT
GTAGAGGTTTTACTTGCTTTAAAAAACCTCCCACACCTCCCCCTGAACCTGAAACATAAAATGAATGCAA
TTGTTGTTGTTAACTTGTTTATTGCAGCTTATAATGGTTACAAATAAAGCAATAGCATCACAAATTTCAC
AAATAAAGCATTTTTTTCACTGCATTCTAGTTGTGGTTTGTCCAAACTCATCAATGTATCTTAAGGCGTA
AATTGTAAGCGTTAATATTTTGTTAAAATTCGCGTTAAATTTTTGTTAAATCAGCTCATTTTTTAACCAA
TAGGCCGAAATCGGCAAAATCCCTTATAAATCAAAAGAATAGACCGAGATAGGGT
[37 nt withheld, positions 406-442]
AAAGAACGTGGACTCCAACGTCAAAGG
[49 nt withheld, positions 470-518]
T
[91 nt withheld, positions 520-610]
G
[124 nt withheld, positions 612-735]
CAGGTGGCACTTTTCGGGGAAATGTGCGCGGAACCCCTATTTGTTTATTTTTCTAAATACATTCAAATAT
GTATCCGCTCATGAGACAATAACCCTGATAAATGCTTCAATAATATTGAAAAAGGAAGAGTCCTGAGGCG
GAAAGAACCAGCTGTGGAATGTGTGTCAGTTAGGGTGTGGAAAGTCCCCAGGCTCCCCAGCAGGCAGAAG
TATGCAAAGCATGCATCTCAATTAGTCAGCAACCA
