>Addgene plasmid #42312 | pEGFP VARP | addgene partial sequence | sequence record 60503 | EGFP-N 5'-CGTCGCCGTCCAGCTCGACCAG-3'
AACAGCTCCTCGCCCTTGCTCACCATGGTGGCGACCGGTGGATCCTTGGACCGGGAAGCACTAACCTCTT
GGGGAGTGGAGAGGGGGCCAGCAGCCTCCGGGCCCTGGGACACGACCGCATCCTCTACCGTGTGTCTCCG
CAGCATCCGTCTGTGTCCAGGGCCAGTCTGTGTCAGTCCAGGCCTCTCTGGCCAGTCGCTGTTGCCTTTC
TCAGCAGCATGAGATCCACTCTGAGCTGGCAGGTTATTCTGTCTCAGTGTGACACTTTGCCTCCCTGGCT
CATGCAAAGAACCTTCGGTTAAATTAGGGACACTTCTATCTCTTGCCATAATCTCCCTTGAAGTCTTTCC
CTTAAACTGACCAGCTGAGTGGACAAAGTAAAACTGTCTTGTAAAAGGCTCATCTGGTAGATCATACAGT
TTTGAGTTCCATTTTTTCCTGATCTTAACAGTGACATACTCCTTGCGGTCAGTTTCAGCCACATCATCTA
ATGAAGCAACACAGCTTGGTACCACCTGAAGCAATTCCATTATTTTTGAATTCTGTTCAGCACAGTCTAC
AGCCGTGCGCTGCCGCTTGTTCAGCACCTGAACTGACGCTCCGTGGAGCAGAAGCAGCTCTACCACGAAG
ACGTGCTTTTCAATCACAGCCTCGTGCAGCGCTGTGTTGCCCTTATTGTTAGAAGCGTTAATGGAGGCCC
CGTGCTGTAGCAGCAGTGCCACAAGCTCGTGATGGCCACCGGAGCAGGCGTAAATGAGGGGCGTGTTTCC
ACTGAGGTCCTTCTTATTGGGTTTTGCATTCGAATCTAACAGACACTTCACCACCTGAAAGTGGCCCTGC
TGGCAGGCCAGGTGGAGCGGGACGGCTTGGTCTGCGTTCCTGGCACCTGCGTTGGCCCCGTGCTTCAGCA
GGAGGGGGATGAGGTCCGCCCGGCCGTGCAGGGCGGCGACATGCAACGGGG
